Addgene plasmid #240175: pVF164
Purpose: expression vector or PiggyBac-insertable cargo for expressing HIF1a_QN>E-HaloTag-ERD-ZF1
Depositing lab: Max Staller. Depositing organization: University of California, Berkeley.
Backbone
  Vector backbone: PiggyBac
  Vector type: Mammalian Expression
Growth in bacteria
  Bacterial resistance: Ampicillin, 100 μg/mL
  Growth temperature: 37°C
  Growth strain: DH5alpha
  Copy number: High Copy
Gene/Insert
  Gene/Insert name: HIF1a_QN>E-HaloTag-ERD-ZF1
  Species: Synthetic
  Mutation: QN>E
  Cloning method: Gibson Cloning
Terms and licenses: Academic/Nonprofit Terms; Industry Terms: Not Available to Industry
How to cite: pVF164 was a gift from Max Staller (Addgene plasmid # 240175 ; http://n2t.net/addgene:240175 ; RRID:Addgene_240175)
