[The description below was written by a language model from this plasmid's Addgene catalogue record and pLannotate feature annotations shown in this document.]
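Description:
pVF164 is a 9.2 kb mammalian expression plasmid built on a PiggyBac backbone. It can be used either for direct transfection or as transposon cargo for stable genomic insertion. In E. coli it is maintained at high copy from a ColE1/pUC-type origin and selected with ampicillin through the bla gene. An f1 origin and remnants of a lacZα/lac promoter cloning region are also present. The automated feature table does not annotate the PiggyBac terminal repeats. It does flag short fragments matching a lambda phage portal gene on either side of the mammalian cassettes, which are most likely stuffer or backbone-derived sequence rather than functional parts.

The payload is a synthetic transcription factor, HIF1a_QN>E-HaloTag-ERD-ZF1. A short fragment of human HIF1A, carrying the variant recorded as QN>E (presumably glutamine and asparagine residues replaced by glutamate), is fused to HaloTag, which the table annotates as the dhaA haloalkane dehalogenase. HaloTag allows covalent labelling with fluorescent ligands. Next comes an estrogen receptor ligand-binding domain, annotated as an ERT2-like fragment, which typically makes activity or nuclear localisation ligand-dependent. A zinc-finger DNA-binding domain and a V5 epitope tag follow. A WPRE fragment and an SV40 polyadenylation signal lie downstream. No promoter for this fusion is annotated, and the record does not name one.

A separate PGK promoter–puromycin resistance–bGH poly(A) cassette lies upstream and allows selection of transfected or integrated cells. The design suggests the plasmid is one of a series of activation-domain variants tested by tethering them to a reporter through the zinc finger, although the record states only the expression purpose.
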