Features (pLannotate 1.2.2; 22 found; start..end, strand, type, name):
    719..823     -  promoter       AmpR promoter: bla
    876..1304    -  rep_origin     f1 ori (sequence partly withheld): f1 bacteriophage origin of replication; arrow indicates direction of (+) strand synthesis
   1309..1464    -  CDS            lacZα (fragment): LacZα fragment of β-galactosidase; lacZ fragment
   1466..1585    +  CDS            B (fragment): PORTL_LAMBD - Experimental evidence at protein level: Swiss-Prot protein existence level 1. Forms the portal vertex of the capsid (PubMed:6228056, PubMed:6232391). This portal plays critical roles in head assembly, genome packaging, neck/tail attachment, and genome ejection (Probable). The portal protein multimerizes as a single ring-shaped homododecamer arranged around a central channel (PubMed:6232391). Binds to the terminase subunits to form the packaging machine (PubMed:7799432). From Escherichia phage lambda (Bacteriophage lambda).
   2073..2572    +  promoter       PGK promoter: mouse phosphoglycerate kinase 1 promoter
   2594..3193    +  CDS            PuroR: puromycin N-acetyltransferase; pac from Streptomyces alboniger; confers resistance to puromycin
   3226..3450    +  polyA_signal   bGH poly(A) signal: bovine growth hormone polyadenylation signal
   3896..4033    +  CDS            HIF1A (fragment): HIF1A_HUMAN - Also known as BHLHE78, MOP1 From Homo sapiens (Human).
   4046..4924    +  CDS            dhaA: DHAA_PSEPV - Experimental evidence at protein level: Swiss-Prot protein existence level 1. Catalyzes hydrolytic cleavage of carbon-halogen bonds in halogenated aliphatic compounds, leading to the formation of the corresponding primary alcohols, halide ions and protons. Has a broad substrate specificity, as it is able to dehalogenate mono- and di- chlorinated and brominated alkanes (up to at least C10), and the two isomers of 1,3-dichloropropene to 3-chloroallyl alcohol; the highest activity was found with 1,2-dibromoethane, while no activity was observed with the analog 1,2-dichloroethane. Fro
   4949..5830    +  CDS            ERT2 (fragment): mutated ligand-binding domain of the human estrogen receptor (Feil et al., 1997)
   6290..6306    +  CDS            ZFHD1 (DNA binding domain) (fragment): composite human DNA-binding domain composed of domains from the transcription factors Zif268 and Oct-1 (Pomerantz et al., 1995)
   6371..6411    +  CDS            V5 tag (fragment): epitope tag from simian virus 5
   6422..6528    +  misc_feature   WPRE (fragment): woodchuck hepatitis virus posttranscriptional regulatory element
   6537..6658    +  polyA_signal   SV40 poly(A) signal: SV40 polyadenylation signal
   6676..6768    +  ncRNA          G-CSF SLDE: Accession: RF00183 - G-CSF factor stem-loop destabilising element (SLDE)
   7465..7932    +  CDS            B (fragment): PORTL_LAMBD - Experimental evidence at protein level: Swiss-Prot protein existence level 1. Forms the portal vertex of the capsid (PubMed:6228056, PubMed:6232391). This portal plays critical roles in head assembly, genome packaging, neck/tail attachment, and genome ejection (Probable). The portal protein multimerizes as a single ring-shaped homododecamer arranged around a central channel (PubMed:6232391). Binds to the terminase subunits to form the packaging machine (PubMed:7799432). From Escherichia phage lambda (Bacteriophage lambda).
   7970..7986    -  protein_bind   lac operator: The lac repressor binds to the lac operator to inhibit transcription in E. coli. This inhibition can be relieved by adding lactose or isopropyl-β-D-thiogalactopyranoside (IPTG). lac repressor encoded by lacI
   7994..8024    -  promoter       lac promoter: promoter for the E. coli lac operon
   8039..8060    -  protein_bind   CAP binding site: CAP binding activates transcription in the presence of cAMP. E. coli catabolite activator protein
   8073..8165    -  CDS            lacI (fragment): lac repressor; lacI; The lac repressor binds to the lac operator to inhibit transcription in E. coli. This inhibition can be relieved by adding lactose or isopropyl-β-D-thiogalactopyranoside (IPTG).
   8348..8936    -  rep_origin     ori: high-copy-number ColE1/pMB1/pBR322/pUC origin of replication
   9107..718     -  CDS            AmpR (across the origin): β-lactamase; bla; confers resistance to ampicillin, carbenicillin, and related antibiotics
>Addgene plasmid #240175 | pVF164 | addgene full sequence | sequence record 486447 | Addgene NGS Result
ACCCACGCTCACCGGCTCCAGATTTATCAGCAATAAACCAGCCAGCCGGAAGGGCCGAGCGCAGAAGTGG
TCCTGCAACTTTATCCGCCTCCATCCAGTCTATTAATTGTTGCCGGGAAGCTAGAGTAAGTAGTTCGCCA
GTTAATAGTTTGCGCAACGTTGTTGCCATTGCTACAGGCATCGTGGTGTCACGCTCGTCGTTTGGTATGG
CTTCATTCAGCTCCGGTTCCCAACGATCAAGGCGAGTTACATGATCCCCCATGTTGTGCAAAAAAGCGGT
TAGCTCCTTCGGTCCTCCGATCGTTGTCAGAAGTAAGTTGGCCGCAGTGTTATCACTCATGGTTATGGCA
GCACTGCATAATTCTCTTACTGTCATGCCATCCGTAAGATGCTTTTCTGTGACTGGTGAGTACTCAACCA
AGTCATTCTGAGAATAGTGTATGCGGCGACCGAGTTGCTCTTGCCCGGCGTCAATACGGGATAATACCGC
GCCACATAGCAGAACTTTAAAAGTGCTCATCATTGGAAAACGTTCTTCGGGGCGAAAACTCTCAAGGATC
TTACCGCTGTTGAGATCCAGTTCGATGTAACCCACTCGTGCACCCAACTGATCTTCAGCATCTTTTACTT
TCACCAGCGTTTCTGGGTGAGCAAAAACAGGAAGGCAAAATGCCGCAAAAAAGGGAATAAGGGCGACACG
GAAATGTTGAATACTCATACTCTTCCTTTTTCAATATTATTGAAGCATTTATCAGGGTTATTGTCTCATG
AGCGGATACATATTTGAATGTATTTAGAAAAATAAACAAATAGGGGTTCCGCGCACATTTCCCCGAAAAG
TGCCACCTAAATTGTAAGCGTTAATATTTTGTTAAAATTCGCGTTAAATTTTTGTTAAATCAGCTCATTT
TTTAACCAATAGGCCGAAATCGGCAAAATCCCTTATAAATCAAAAGAATAGACCGAGATAGGGT
[37 nt withheld, positions 975-1011]
AAAGAACGTGGACTCCAACGTCAAAGG
[49 nt withheld, positions 1039-1087]
T
[91 nt withheld, positions 1089-1179]
G
[124 nt withheld, positions 1181-1304]
CCCATTCGCCATTCAGGCTGCGCAACTGTTGGGAAGGGCGATCGGTGCGGGCCTCTTCGCTATTACGCCA
GCTGGCGAAAGGGGGATGTGCTGCAAGGCGATTAAGTTGGGTAACGCCAGGGTTTTCCCAGTCACGACGT
TGTAAAACGACGGCCAGTGAGCGCGCCTCGTTCATTCACGTTTTTGAACCCGTGGAGGACGGGCAGACTC
GCGGTGCAAATGTGTTTTACAGCGTGATGGAGCAGATGAAGATGCTCGACACGCTGCAGAACACGCAGCT
AGATTAACCCTAGAAAGATAATCATATTGTGACGTACGTTAAAGATAATCATGTGTAAAATTGACGCATG
TGTTTTATCGGTCTGTATATCGAGGTTTATTTATTAATTTGAATAGATATTAAGTTTTATTATATTTACA
CTTACATACTAATAATAAATTCAACAAACAATTTATTTATGTTTATTTATTTATTAAAAAAAACAAAAAC
TCAAAATTTCTTCTATAAAGTAACAAAACTTTTATGAGGGACAGCCCCCCCCCAAAGCCCCCAGGGATGT
AATTACGTCCCTCCCCCGCTAGGGGGCAGCAGCGAGCCGCCCGGGGCTCCGCTCCGGTCCGGCGCTCCCC
CCGCATCCCCGAGCCGGCAGCGTGCGGGGACAGCCCGGGCACGGGGAAGGTGGCACGGGATCGCTTTCCT
CTGAACGCTTCTCGCTGCTCTTTGAGCCTGCAGACACCTGGGGGGATACGGGGAAAAGGCGAACGCGTGG
GTAGGGGAGGCGCTTTTCCCAAGGCAGTCTGGAGCATGCGCTTTAGCAGCCCCGCTGGGCACTTGGCGCT
ACACAAGTGGCCTCTGGCCTCGCACACATTCCACATCCACCGGTAGGCGCCAACCGGCTCCGTTCTTTGG
TGGCCCCTTCGCGCCACCTTCTACTCCTCCCCTAGTCAGGAAGTTCCCCCCCGCCCCGCAGCTCGCGTCG
TGCAGGACGTGACAAATGGAAGTAGCACGTCTCACTAGTCTCGTGCAGATGGACAGCACCGCTGAGCAAT
GGAAGCGGGTAGGCCTTTGGGGCAGCGGCCAATAGCAGCTTTGCTCCTTCGCTTTCTGGGCTCAGAGGCT
GGGAAGGGGTGGGTCCGGGGGCGGGCTCAGGGGCGGGCTCAGGGGCGGGGCGGGCGCCCGAAGGTCCTCC
GGAGGCCCGGCATTCTGCACGCTTCAAAAGCGCACGTCTGCCGCGCTGTTCTCCTCTTCCTCATCTCCGG
GCCTTTCGACCTGCAGCCCAAGCTTCACCATGACCGAGTACAAGCCCACGGTGCGCCTCGCCACCCGCGA
CGACGTCCCCAGGGCCGTACGCACCCTCGCCGCCGCGTTCGCCGACTACCCCGCCACGCGCCACACCGTC
GATCCGGACCGCCACATCGAGCGGGTCACCGAGCTGCAAGAACTCTTCCTCACGCGCGTCGGGCTCGACA
TCGGCAAGGTGTGGGTCGCGGACGACGGCGCCGCGGTGGCGGTCTGGACCACGCCGGAGAGCGTCGAAGC
GGGGGCGGTGTTCGCCGAGATCGGCCCGCGCATGGCCGAGTTGAGCGGTTCCCGGCTGGCCGCGCAGCAA
CAGATGGAAGGCCTCCTGGCGCCGCACCGGCCCAAGGAGCCCGCGTGGTTCCTGGCCACCGTCGGCGTCT
CGCCCGACCACCAGGGCAAGGGTCTGGGCAGCGCCGTCGTGCTCCCCGGAGTGGAGGCGGCCGAGCGCGC
CGGGGTGCCCGCCTTCCTGGAGACCTCCGCGCCCCGCAACCTCCCCTTCTACGAGCGGCTCGGCTTCACC
GTCACCGCCGACGTCGAGGTGCCCGAAGGACCGCGCACCTGGTGCATGACCCGCAAGCCCGGTGCCTGAG
CGGCCCGTTTAAACCCGCTGATCAGCCTCGACTGTGCCTTCTAGTTGCCAGCCATCTGTTGTTTGCCCCT
CCCCCGTGCCTTCCTTGACCCTGGAAGGTGCCACTCCCACTGTCCTTTCCTAATAAAATGAGGAAATTGC
ATCGCATTGTCTGAGTAGGTGTCATTCTATTCTGGGGGGTGGGGTGGGGCAGGACAGCAAGGGGGAGGAT
TGGGAAGACAATAGCAGGCATGCTGGGGATGCGGTGGGCTCTATGGCTTCTGAGGCGGAACGCGATATGT
ACGGGCCAGATATACGCGTCGCAGAACAAACGCCCAGAACCGAAGGCCGGAGCCCAGACGCCGCAGCAGC
CCAGCCTGCGTTGTAACCCGGTCCCCATAGCAACCAACTACCGCAGACTACTCTCGCAAGCGCTGTTCTG
CTTGTGACCCGGACCGGCTTCTCTTCCGCTTCCGGTCCCACAATCCTCTGTCGGCCTAGAAGAGCTTTGC
ATTGTGGGAGCTCCTTCCTTTCTCGCTCCCCGGCCATCTTGGCGGCTGGTGTTGGTGAGTGAGCTCTGCG
GGGTAAACGATTAGGCGGCTCGGGGAGCTCCGCTAGCTGGTGTTTGACGCTCTGGATTATAATCCTCTCT
TCTGTCCTCTGTGTATGCTAGGTTGGGGGTTGTCCCGCACCTAGAGCTAGCGCCCAGCTTAAGCCACCAT
GAGACTGCTGGGCCAGAGCATGGACGAGAGCGGCCTGCCCGAGCTGACCAGCTACGACTGCGAGGTGGAG
GCCCCCATCGAGGGCAGCAGAAACCTGCTGCAGGGCGAGGAGCTGCTGAGAGCCCTGGACCAGGTGAACG
GATCCGGCAGCATGGCCGAGATCGGAACCGGCTTCCCTTTCGACCCTCACTACGTGGAGGTGCTGGGAGA
ACGGATGCACTACGTGGACGTGGGACCTAGAGACGGAACACCAGTGCTGTTCCTGCACGGAAACCCCACA
AGCAGCTACGTCTGGCGGAACATCATCCCCCACGTGGCCCCTACACACAGATGTATCGCCCCAGACCTGA
TCGGCATGGGAAAGAGCGACAAGCCCGACCTGGGCTACTTCTTCGACGACCACGTGCGGTTCATGGACGC
TTTCATCGAGGCCCTGGGACTGGAAGAGGTGGTGCTGGTCATCCACGATTGGGGAAGCGCTCTGGGCTTC
CATTGGGCCAAGAGGAACCCAGAGAGGGTCAAGGGCATCGCCTTCATGGAGTTCATCCGGCCTATCCCCA
CTTGGGACGAGTGGCCAGAATTCGCCAGGGAGACCTTCCAGGCTTTCAGAACCACCGACGTGGGCAGGAA
GCTGATCATCGACCAGAACGTGTTCATCGAGGGAACCCTGCCTATGGGAGTCGTGAGACCTCTGACCGAG
GTGGAGATGGACCACTACAGGGAGCCCTTCCTGAACCCAGTGGACAGAGAGCCTCTGTGGAGATTCCCCA
ACGAGCTGCCTATCGCCGGAGAACCAGCCAATATCGTGGCCCTGGTGGAGGAGTACATGGATTGGCTGCA
CCAGAGCCCCGTGCCTAAGCTGCTGTTTTGGGGCACACCAGGAGTGCTGATTCCTCCAGCAGAAGCCGCT
AGACTGGCCAAAAGCCTGCCTAATTGCAAGGCCGTGGACATCGGCCCAGGACTGAATCTGCTGCAGGAGG
ACAACCCCGACCTGATTGGAAGCGAGATTGCCCGGTGGCTCAGTACCCTGGAGATCAGCGGCAGCGCTGG
CTCTGCTGGAGACATGAGAGCTGCCAACCTTTGGCCAAGCCCGCTCATGATCAAACGCTCTAAGAAGAAC
AGCCTGGCCTTGTCCCTGACGGCCGACCAGATGGTCAGTGCCTTGTTGGATGCTGAGCCCCCCATACTCT
ATTCCGAGTATGATCCTACCAGACCCTTCAGTGAAGCTTCGATGATGGGCTTACTGACCAACCTGGCAGA
CAGGGAGCTGGTTCACATGATCAACTGGGCGAAGAGGGTGCCAGGCTTTGTGGATTTGACCCTCCATGAT
CAGGTCCACCTTCTAGAATGTGCCTGGCTAGAGATCCTGATGATTGGTCTCGTCTGGCGCTCCATGGAGC
ACCCAGTGAAGCTACTGTTTGCTCCTAACTTGCTCTTGGACAGGAACCAGGGAAAATGTGTAGAGGGCAT
GGTGGAGATCTTCGACATGCTGCTGGCTACATCATCTCGGTTCCGCATGATGAATCTGCAGGGAGAGGAG
TTTGTGTGCCTCAAATCTATTATTTTGCTTAATTCTGGAGTGTACACATTTCTGTCCAGCACCCTGAAGT
CTCTGGAAGAGAAGGACCATATCCACCGAGTCCTGGACAAGATCACAGACACTTTGATCCACCTGATGGC
CAAGGCAGGCCTGACCCTGCAGCAGCAGCACCAGCGGCTGGCCCAGCTCCTCCTCATCCTCTCCCACATC
AGGCACATGAGTAACAAAGGCATGGAGCATCTGTACAGCATGAAGTGCAAGAACGTGGTGCCCCTCTATG
ACCTGCTGCTGGAGATGCTGGACGCCCACCGCCTACATGCGCCCACTAGCCGTGGAGGGGCATCCGTGGA
GGAGACGGACCAAAGCCACTTGGCCACTGCGGGCTCTACTTCATCGGGTACCTCTAGACCAGGCGAACGA
CCGTTTCAATGCCGGATATGTATGAGGAACTTCTCCGAGGAGGCAAACTTGAGGCGCCACACCCGAACAC
ATACAGGAGAAAAGCCATTCCAATGTCGAATTTGTATGCGCAATTTTTCAGATCACTCAAGCCTCAAGCG
ACACCTCCGCACACATACTGGTTCACAGAAGCCCTTTCAGTGCAGGATTTGTATGCGCAACTTTAGCCAA
TCAGCGAACCTTTTGCGGCACACTAGAACGCATACAGGTGAGAAGCCTTTCCAGTGTCGCATCTGTATGC
GGAACTTCAGCGACCCCAGTTCATTGAAGAGGCATTTGCGAACTCACACCGGTTCTCAAAAACCTTTTCA
GTGCCGAATTTGTATGCGCAACTTCAGCCAACAAACAAATTTGACGAGACACACGCGCACGCACACCGGG
GAAAAACCGTTTCAATGTCGAATCTGCATGCGCAATTTTAGCGATGCGACACAACTTGTTAGGCATCTGC
GCACACACTTGCGGGGAAGCGGAGCTGGTAAGCCTATCCCTAACCCTCTCCTCGGTCTCGATTCTACCTG
AGTCGACAATCAACCTCTGGATTACAAAATTTGTGAAAGATTGACTGGTATTCTTAACTATGTTGCTCCT
TTTACGCTATGTGGATACGCTGCTTTAATGCCTTTGTATCATGCGTTAACTAAACTTGTTTATTGCAGCT
TATAATGGTTACAAATAAAGCAATAGCATCACAAATTTCACAAATAAAGCATTTTTTTCACTGCATTCTA
GTTGTGGTTTGTCCAAACTCATCAATGTATCTTATCATGTCTGGAATTGACTCAAATGATGTCAATTAGT
CTATCAGAAGCTCATCTGGTCTCCCTTCCGGGGGACAAGACATCCCTGTTTAATATTTAAACAGCAGTGT
TCCCAAACTGGGTTCTTATATCCCTTGCTCTGGTCAACCAGGTTGCAGGGTTTCCTGTCCTCACAGGAAC
GAAGTCCCTAAAGAAACAGTGGCAGCCAGGTTTAGCCCCGGAATTGACTGGATTCCTTTTTTAGGGCCCA
TTGGTATGGCTTTTTCCCCGTATCCCCCCAGGTGTCTGCAGGCTCAAAGAGCAGCGAGAAGCGTTCAGAG
GAAAGCGATCCCGTGCCACCTTCCCCGTGCCCGGGCTGTCCCCGCACGCTGCCGGCTCGGGGATGCGGGG
GGAGCGCCGGACCGGAGCGGAGCCCCGGGCGGCTCGCTGCTGCCCCCTAGCGGGGGAGGGACGTAATTAC
ATCCCTGGGGGCTTTGGGGGGGGGCTGTCCCTGATATCTATAACAAGAAAATATATATATAATAAGTTAT
CACGTAAGTAGAACATGAAATAACAATATAATTATCGTATGAGTTAAATCTTAAAAGTCACGTAAAAGAT
AATCATGCGTCATTTTGACTCACGCGGTCGTTATAGTTCAAAATCAGTGACACTTACCGCATTGACAAGC
ACGCCTCACGGGAGCTCCAAGCGGCGACTGAGATGTCCTAAATGCACAGCGACGGATTCGCGCTATTTAG
AAAGAGAGAGCAATATTTCAAGAATGCATGCGTCAATTTTACGCAGACTATCTTTCTAGGGTTAATCTAG
CTGCATCAGGATCATATCGTCGGGTCTTTTTTCCGGCTCAGTCATCGCCCAAGCTGGCGCTATCTGGGCA
TCGGGGAGGAAGAAGCCCGTGCCTTTTCCCGCGAGGTTGAAGCGGCATGGAAAGAGTTTGCCGAGGATGA
CTGCTGCTGCATTGACGTTGAGCGAAAACGCACGTTTACCATGATGATTCGGGAAGGTGTGGCCATGCAC
GCCTTTAACGGTGAACTGTTCGTTCAGGCCACCTGGGATACCAGTTCGTCGCGGCTTTTCCGGACACAGT
TCCGGATGGTCAGCCCGAAGCGCATCAGCAACCCGAACAATACCGGCGACAGCCGGAACTGCCGTGCCGG
TGTGCAGATTAATGACAGCGGTGCGGCGCTGGGATATTACGTCAGCGAGGACGGGTATCCTGGCTGGATG
CCGCAGAAATGGACATGGATACCCCGTGAGTTACCCGGCGGGCGCGCTTGGCGTAATCATGGTCATAGCT
GTTTCCTGTGTGAAATTGTTATCCGCTCACAATTCCACACAACATACGAGCCGGAAGCATAAAGTGTAAA
GCCTGGGGTGCCTAATGAGTGAGCTAACTCACATTAATTGCGTTGCGCTCACTGCCCGCTTTCCAGTCGG
GAAACCTGTCGTGCCAGCTGCATTAATGAATCGGCCAACGCGCGGGGAGAGGCGGTTTGCGTATTGGGCG
CTCTTCCGCTTCCTCGCTCACTGACTCGCTGCGCTCGGTCGTTCGGCTGCGGCGAGCGGTATCAGCTCAC
TCAAAGGCGGTAATACGGTTATCCACAGAATCAGGGGATAACGCAGGAAAGAACATGTGAGCAAAAGGCC
AGCAAAAGGCCAGGAACCGTAAAAAGGCCGCGTTGCTGGCGTTTTTCCATAGGCTCCGCCCCCCTGACGA
GCATCACAAAAATCGACGCTCAAGTCAGAGGTGGCGAAACCCGACAGGACTATAAAGATACCAGGCGTTT
CCCCCTGGAAGCTCCCTCGTGCGCTCTCCTGTTCCGACCCTGCCGCTTACCGGATACCTGTCCGCCTTTC
TCCCTTCGGGAAGCGTGGCGCTTTCTCATAGCTCACGCTGTAGGTATCTCAGTTCGGTGTAGGTCGTTCG
CTCCAAGCTGGGCTGTGTGCACGAACCCCCCGTTCAGCCCGACCGCTGCGCCTTATCCGGTAACTATCGT
CTTGAGTCCAACCCGGTAAGACACGACTTATCGCCACTGGCAGCAGCCACTGGTAACAGGATTAGCAGAG
CGAGGTATGTAGGCGGTGCTACAGAGTTCTTGAAGTGGTGGCCTAACTACGGCTACACTAGAAGAACAGT
ATTTGGTATCTGCGCTCTGCTGAAGCCAGTTACCTTCGGAAAAAGAGTTGGTAGCTCTTGATCCGGCAAA
CAAACCACCGCTGGTAGCGGTGGTTTTTTTGTTTGCAAGCAGCAGATTACGCGCAGAAAAAAAGGATCTC
AAGAAGATCCTTTGATCTTTTCTACGGGGTCTGACGCTCAGTGGAACGAAAACTCACGTTAAGGGATTTT
GGTCATGAGATTATCAAAAAGGATCTTCACCTAGATCCTTTTAAATTAAAAATGAAGTTTTAAATCAATC
TAAAGTATATATGAGTAAACTTGGTCTGACAGTTACCAATGCTTAATCAGTGAGGCACCTATCTCAGCGA
TCTGTCTATTTCGTTCATCCATAGTTGCCTGACTCCCCGTCGTGTAGATAACTACGATACGGGAGGGCTT
ACCATCTGGCCCCAGTGCTGCAATGATACCGCGAG
